>Addgene plasmid #227416 | AID-NG-CBE | addgene full sequence | sequence record 450072 | Addgene NGS Result
GACATTGATTATTGACTAGTTATTAATAGTAATCAATTACGGGGTCATTAGTTCATAGCCCATATATGGA
GTTCCGCGTTACATAACTTACGGTAAATGGCCCGCCTGGCTGACCGCCCAACGACCCCCGCCCATTGACG
TCAATAATGACGTATGTTCCCATAGTAACGCCAATAGGGACTTTCCATTGACGTCAATGGGTGGAGTATT
TACGGTAAACTGCCCACTTGGCAGTACATCAAGTGTATCATATGCCAAGTACGCCCCCTATTGACGTCAA
TGACGGTAAATGGCCCGCCTGGCATTATGCCCAGTACATGACCTTATGGGACTTTCCTACTTGGCAGTAC
ATCTACGTATTAGTCATCGCTATTACCATGGTGATGCGGTTTTGGCAGTACATCAATGGGCGTGGATAGC
GGTTTGACTCACGGGGATTTCCAAGTCTCCACCCCATTGACGTCAATGGGAGTTTGTTTTGGCACCAAAA
TCAACGGGACTTTCCAAAATGTCGTAACAACTCCGCCCCATTGACGCAAATGGGCGGTAGGCGTGTACGG
TGGGAGGTCTATATAAGCAGAGCTGGTTTAGTGAACCGTCAGATCCGCTAGAGATCCGCGGCCGCTAATA
CGACTCACTATAGGGAGAGCCGCCACCATGAAACGGACAGCCGACGGAAGCGAGTTCGAGTCAGCAAAGA
AGAAGCGGAAAGTCGATAGCCTGCTGATGAACCGTCGTGAATTTCTGTATCAGTTTAAAAACGTGCGTTG
GGCGAAAGGCCGTCGTGAAACCTATCTGTGCTATGTGGTGAAACGTCGTGATAGCGCGACCAGCTTTAGC
CTGGATTTTGGCTATCTGCGTAACAAAAACGGCTGCCATGTGGAACTGCTGTTTCTGCGTTATATTAGCG
ATTGGGATCTGGATCCGGGCCGTTGCTATCGTGTGACCTGGTTTATCAGCTGGAGCCCGTGCTATGATTG
CGCGCGTCATGTGGCGGATTTTCTGCGTGGCAACCCGAACCTGAGCCTGCGTATTTTTACCGCGCGTCTG
TATTTTTGCGAAGCCGGCAGGCGTGAACCGGAAGGCCTGCGTCGTCTGCATCGTGCGGGCGTGCAGATTG
CGATTATGACCTTTAAAGATTATTTTTATTGCTGGAACACCTTTGTGGAAAACCATGGACGTACCTTTAA
AGCGTGGGAAGGCCTGCATGAAAACAGCGTGCGTCTGAGCCGTCAGCTGCGTCGTATTCTGCTGTCTGGC
GGATCTAGCGGAGGATCCTCTGGCAGCGAGACACCAGGAACAAGCGAGTCAGCAACACCAGAGAGCAGTG
GCGGCAGCAGCGGCGGCAGCGACAAGAAGTACAGCATCGGCCTGGCCATCGGCACCAACTCTGTGGGCTG
GGCCGTGATCACCGACGAGTACAAGGTGCCCAGCAAGAAATTCAAGGTGCTGGGCAACACCGACCGGCAC
AGCATCAAGAAGAACCTGATCGGAGCCCTGCTGTTCGACAGCGGCGAAACAGCCGAGGCCACCCGGCTGA
AGAGAACCGCCAGAAGAAGATACACCAGACGGAAGAACCGGATCTGCTATCTGCAAGAGATCTTCAGCAA
CGAGATGGCCAAGGTGGACGACAGCTTCTTCCACAGACTGGAAGAGTCCTTCCTGGTGGAAGAGGATAAG
AAGCACGAGCGGCACCCCATCTTCGGCAACATCGTGGACGAGGTGGCCTACCACGAGAAGTACCCCACCA
TCTACCACCTGAGAAAGAAACTGGTGGACAGCACCGACAAGGCCGACCTGCGGCTGATCTATCTGGCCCT
GGCCCACATGATCAAGTTCCGGGGCCACTTCCTGATCGAGGGCGACCTGAACCCCGACAACAGCGACGTG
GACAAGCTATTCATCCAGCTGGTGCAGACCTACAACCAGCTGTTCGAGGAAAACCCCATCAACGCCAGCG
GCGTGGACGCCAAGGCCATCCTGTCTGCCAGACTGAGCAAGAGCAGACGGCTGGAAAATCTGATCGCCCA
GCTGCCCGGCGAGAAGAAGAATGGCCTGTTCGGAAACCTGATTGCCCTGAGCCTGGGCCTGACCCCCAAC
TTCAAGAGCAACTTCGACCTGGCCGAGGATGCCAAACTGCAGCTGAGCAAGGACACCTACGACGACGACC
TGGACAACCTGCTGGCCCAGATCGGCGACCAGTACGCCGACCTGTTTCTGGCCGCCAAGAACCTGTCCGA
CGCCATCCTGCTGAGCGACATCCTGAGAGTGAACACCGAGATCACCAAGGCCCCCCTGAGCGCCTCTATG
ATCAAGAGATACGACGAGCACCACCAGGACCTGACCCTGCTGAAAGCTCTCGTGCGGCAGCAGCTGCCTG
AGAAGTACAAAGAGATTTTCTTCGACCAGAGCAAGAACGGCTACGCCGGCTACATTGACGGCGGAGCCAG
CCAGGAAGAGTTCTACAAGTTCATCAAGCCCATCCTGGAAAAGATGGACGGCACCGAGGAACTGCTCGTG
AAGCTGAACAGAGAGGACCTGCTGCGGAAGCAGCGGACCTTCGACAACGGCAGCATCCCCCACCAGATCC
ACCTGGGAGAGCTGCACGCCATTCTGCGGCGGCAGGAAGATTTTTACCCATTCCTGAAGGACAACCGGGA
AAAGATCGAGAAGATCCTGACCTTCCGCATCCCCTACTACGTGGGCCCTCTGGCCAGGGGAAACAGCAGA
TTCGCCTGGATGACCAGAAAGAGCGAGGAAACCATCACCCCCTGGAACTTCGAGGAAGTGGTGGACAAGG
GCGCTTCCGCCCAGAGCTTCATCGAGCGGATGACCAACTTCGATAAGAACCTGCCCAACGAGAAGGTGCT
GCCCAAGCACAGCCTGCTGTACGAGTACTTCACCGTGTATAACGAGCTGACCAAAGTGAAATACGTGACC
GAGGGAATGAGAAAGCCCGCCTTCCTGAGCGGCGAGCAGAAAAAGGCCATCGTGGACCTGCTGTTCAAGA
CCAACCGGAAAGTGACCGTGAAGCAGCTGAAAGAGGACTACTTCAAGAAAATCGAGTGCTTCGACTCCGT
GGAAATCTCCGGCGTGGAAGATCGGTTCAACGCCTCCCTGGGCACATACCACGATCTGCTGAAAATTATC
AAGGACAAGGACTTCCTGGACAATGAGGAAAACGAGGACATTCTGGAAGATATCGTGCTGACCCTGACAC
TGTTTGAGGACAGAGAGATGATCGAGGAACGGCTGAAAACCTATGCCCACCTGTTCGACGACAAAGTGAT
GAAGCAGCTGAAGCGGCGGAGATACACCGGCTGGGGCAGGCTGAGCCGGAAGCTGATCAACGGCATCCGG
GACAAGCAGTCCGGCAAGACAATCCTGGATTTCCTGAAGTCCGACGGCTTCGCCAACAGAAACTTCATGC
AGCTGATCCACGACGACAGCCTGACCTTTAAAGAGGACATCCAGAAAGCCCAGGTGTCCGGCCAGGGCGA
TAGCCTGCACGAGCACATTGCCAATCTGGCCGGCAGCCCCGCCATTAAGAAGGGCATCCTGCAGACAGTG
AAGGTGGTGGACGAGCTCGTGAAAGTGATGGGCCGGCACAAGCCCGAGAACATCGTGATCGAAATGGCCA
GAGAGAACCAGACCACCCAGAAGGGACAGAAGAACAGCCGCGAGAGAATGAAGCGGATCGAAGAGGGCAT
CAAAGAGCTGGGCAGCCAGATCCTGAAAGAACACCCCGTGGAAAACACCCAGCTGCAGAACGAGAAGCTG
TACCTGTACTACCTGCAGAATGGGCGGGATATGTACGTGGACCAGGAACTGGACATCAACCGGCTGTCCG
ACTACGATGTGGACCATATCGTGCCTCAGAGCTTTCTGAAGGACGACTCCATCGACAACAAGGTGCTGAC
CAGAAGCGACAAGAACCGGGGCAAGAGCGACAACGTGCCCTCCGAAGAGGTCGTGAAGAAGATGAAGAAC
TACTGGCGGCAGCTGCTGAACGCCAAGCTGATTACCCAGAGAAAGTTCGACAATCTGACCAAGGCCGAGA
GAGGCGGCCTGAGCGAACTGGATAAGGCCGGCTTCATCAAGAGACAGCTGGTGGAAACCCGGCAGATCAC
AAAGCACGTGGCACAGATCCTGGACTCCCGGATGAACACTAAGTACGACGAGAATGACAAGCTGATCCGG
GAAGTGAAAGTGATCACCCTGAAGTCCAAGCTGGTGTCCGATTTCCGGAAGGATTTCCAGTTTTACAAAG
TGCGCGAGATCAACAACTACCACCACGCCCACGACGCCTACCTGAACGCCGTCGTGGGAACCGCCCTGAT
CAAAAAGTACCCTAAGCTGGAAAGCGAGTTCGTGTACGGCGACTACAAGGTGTACGACGTGCGGAAGATG
ATCGCCAAGAGCGAGCAGGAAATCGGCAAGGCTACCGCCAAGTACTTCTTCTACAGCAACATCATGAACT
TTTTCAAGACCGAGATTACCCTGGCCAACGGCGAGATCCGGAAGCGGCCTCTGATCGAGACAAACGGCGA
AACCGGGGAGATCGTGTGGGATAAGGGCCGGGATTTTGCCACCGTGCGGAAAGTGCTGAGCATGCCCCAA
GTGAATATCGTGAAAAAGACCGAGGTGCAGACAGGCGGCTTCAGCAAAGAGTCTATCCGGCCCAAGAGGA
ACAGCGATAAGCTGATCGCCAGAAAGAAGGACTGGGACCCTAAGAAGTACGGCGGCTTCGTGAGCCCCAC
CGTGGCCTATTCTGTGCTGGTGGTGGCCAAAGTGGAAAAGGGCAAGTCCAAGAAACTGAAGAGTGTGAAA
GAGCTGCTGGGGATCACCATCATGGAAAGAAGCAACTTCGAGAAGAATCCCATCGACTTTCTGGAAGCCA
AGGGCTACAAAGAAGTGAAAAAGGACCTGATCATCAAGCTGCCTAAGTACTCCCTGTTCGAGCTGGAAAA
CGGCCGGAAGAGAATGCTGGCCTCTGCCCGGTTCCTGCAGAAGGGAAACGAACTGGCCCTGCCCTCCAAA
TATGTGAACTTCCTGTACCTGGCCAGCCACTATGAGAAGCTGAAGGGCTCCCCCGAGGATAATGAGCAGA
AACAGCTGTTTGTGGAACAGCACAAGCACTACCTGGACGAGATCATCGAGCAGATCAGCGAGTTCTCCAA
GAGAGTGATCCTGGCCGACGCTAATCTGGACAAAGTGCTGTCCGCCTACAATAAGCACCGGGATAAGCCC
ATCAGAGAGCAGGCCGAGAATATCATCCACCTGTTTACCCTGACCAATCTGGGAGCCCCTCGGGCCTTCA
AGTACTTTGACACCACCATCGACCGGAAGGTGTACCGGAGCACCAAAGAGGTGCTGGACGCCACCCTGAT
CCACCAGAGCATCACCGGCCTGTACGAGACACGGATCGACCTGTCTCAGCTGGGAGGTGACAGCGGCGGG
AGCGGCGGGAGCGGGGGGAGCACTAATCTGAGCGACATCATTGAGAAGGAGACTGGGAAACAGCTGGTCA
TTCAGGAGTCCATCCTGATGCTGCCTGAGGAGGTGGAGGAAGTGATCGGCAACAAGCCAGAGTCTGACAT
CCTGGTGCACACCGCCTACGACGAGTCCACAGATGAGAATGTGATGCTGCTGACCTCTGACGCCCCCGAG
TATAAGCCTTGGGCCCTGGTCATCCAGGATTCTAACGGCGAGAATAAGATCAAGATGCTGAGCGGAGGAT
CCGGAGGATCTGGAGGCAGCACCAACCTGTCTGACATCATCGAGAAGGAGACAGGCAAGCAGCTGGTCAT
CCAGGAGAGCATCCTGATGCTGCCCGAAGAAGTCGAAGAAGTGATCGGAAACAAGCCTGAGAGCGATATC
CTGGTCCATACCGCCTACGACGAGAGTACCGACGAAAATGTGATGCTGCTGACATCCGACGCCCCAGAGT
ATAAGCCCTGGGCTCTGGTCATCCAGGATTCCAACGGAGAGAACAAAATCAAAATGCTGTCTGGCGGCTC
AAAAAGAACCGCCGACGGCAGCGAATTCGAGCCCAAGAAGAAGAGGAAAGTCTAACCGGTCATCATCACC
ATCACCATTGAGTTTAAACCCGCTGATCAGCCTCGACTGTGCCTTCTAGTTGCCAGCCATCTGTTGTTTG
CCCCTCCCCCGTGCCTTCCTTGACCCTGGAAGGTGCCACTCCCACTGTCCTTTCCTAATAAAATGAGGAA
ATTGCATCGCATTGTCTGAGTAGGTGTCATTCTATTCTGGGGGGTGGGGTGGGGCAGGACAGCAAGGGGG
AGGATTGGGAAGACAATAGCAGGCATGCTGGGGATGCGGTGGGCTCTATGGCTTCTGAGGCGGAAAGAAC
CAGCTGGGGCTCGATACCGTCGACCTCTAGCTAGAGCTTGGCGTAATCATGGTCATAGCTGTTTCCTGTG
TGAAATTATTATCCGCTCACAATTCCACACAACATACGAGCCGGAAGCATAAAGTGTAAAGCCTAGGGTG
CCTAATGAGTGAGCTAACTCACATTAATTGCGTTGCGCTCACTGCCCGCTTTCCAGTCGGGAAACCTGTC
GTGCCAGCTGCATTAATGAATCGGCCAACGCGCGGGGAGAGGCGGTTTGCGTATTGGGCGCACTTCCGCT
TCCTCGCTCACTGACTCGCTGCGCTCGGTCGTTCGGCTGCGGCGAGCGGTATCAGCTCACTCAAAGGCGG
TAATACGGTTATCCACAGAATCAGGGGATAACGCAGGAAAGAACATGTGAGCAAAAGGCCAGCAAAAGGC
CAGGAACCGTAAAAAGGCCGCGTTGCTGGCGTTTTTCCATAGGCTCCGCCCCCCTGACGAGCATCACAAA
AATCGACGCTCAAGTCAGAGGTGGCGAAACCCGACAGGACTATAAAGATACCAGGCGTTTCCCCCTGGAA
GCTCCCTCGTGCGCTCTCCTGTTCCGACCCTGCCGCTTACCGGATACCTGTCCGCCTTTCTCCCTTCGGG
AAGCGTGGCGCTTTCTCATAGCTCACGCTGTAGGTATCTCAGTTCGGTGTAGGTCGTTCGCTCCAAGCTG
GGCTGTGTGCACGAACCCCCCGTTCAGCCCGACCGCTGCGCCTTATCCGGTAACTATCGTCTTGAGTCCA
ACCCGGTAAGACACGACTTATCGCCACTGGCAGCAGCCACTGGTAACAGGATTAGCAGAGCGAGGTATGT
AGGCGGTGCTACAGAGTTCTTGAAGTGGTGGCCTAACTACGGCTACACTAGAAGAACAGTATTTGGTATC
TGCGCTCTGCTGAAGCCAGTTACCTTCGGAAAAAGAGTTGGTAGCTCTTGATCCGGCAAACAAACCACCG
CTGGTAGCGGTGGTTTTTTTGTTTGCAAGCAGCAGATTACGCGCAGAAAAAAAGGATCTCAAGAAGATCC
TTTGATCTTTTCTACGGGGTCTGACACTCAGTGGAACGAAAACTCACGTTAAGGGATTTTGGTCATGAGA
TTATCAAAAAGGATCTTCACCTAGATCCTTTTAAATTAAAAATGAAGTTTTAAATCAATCTAAAGTATAT
ATGAGTAAACTTGGTCTGACAGTTACCAATGCTTAATCAGTGAGGCACCTATCTCAGCGATCTGTCTATT
TCGTTCATCCATAGTTGCCTGACTCCCCGTCGTGTAGATAACTACGATACGGGAGGGCTTACCATCTGGC
CCCAGTGCTGCAATGATACCGCGGGACCCACGCTCACCGGCTCCAGATTTATCAGCAATAAACCAGCCAG
CCGGAAGGGCCGAGCGCAGAAGTGGTCCTGCAACTTTATCCGCCTCCATCCAGTCTATTAATTGTTGCCG
GGAAGCTAGAGTAAGTAGTTCGCCAGTTAATAGTTTGCGCAACGTTGTTGCCATTGCTACAGGCATCGTG
GTGTCACGCTCGTCGTTTGGTATGGCTTCATTCAGCTCCGGTTCCCAACGATCAAGGCGAGTTACATGAT
CCCCCATGTTGTGCAAAAAAGCGGTTAGCTCCTTCGGTCCTCCGATCGTTGTCAGAAGTAAGTTGGCCGC
AGTGTTATCACTCATGGTTATGGCAGCACTGCATAATTCTCTTACTGTCATGCCATCCGTAAGATGCTTT
TCTGTGACTGGTGAGTACTCAACCAAGTCATTCTGAGAATAGTGTATGCGGCGACCGAGTTGCTCTTGCC
CGGCGTCAATACGGGATAATACCGCGCCACATAGCAGAACTTTAAAAGTGCTCATCATTGGAAAACGTTC
TTCGGGGCGAAAACTCTCAAGGATCTTACCGCTGTTGAGATCCAGTTCGATGTAACCCACTCGTGCACCC
AACTGATCTTCAGCATCTTTTACTTTCACCAGCGTTTCTGGGTGAGCAAAAACAGGAAGGCAAAATGCCG
CAAAAAAGGGAATAAGGGCGACACGGAAATGTTGAATACTCATACTCTTCCTTTTTCAATATTATTGAAG
CATTTATCAGGGTTATTGTCTCATGAGCGGATACATATTTGAATGTATTTAGAAAAATAAACAAATAGGG
GTTCCGCGCACATTTCCCCGAAAAGTGCCACCTGACGTCGACGGATCGGGAGATCGATCTCCCGATCCCC
TAGGGTCGACTCTCAGTACAATCTGCTCTGATGCCGCATAGTTAAGCCAGTATCTGCTCCCTGCTTGTGT
GTTGGAGGTCGCTGAGTAGTGCGCGAGCAAAATTTAAGCTACAACAAGGCAAGGCTTGACCGACAATTGC
ATGAAGAATCTGCTTAGGGTTAGGCGTTTTGCGCTGCTTCGCGATGTACGGGCCAGATATACGCGTT
Features (pLannotate 1.2.2; 17 found; start..end, strand, type, name):
      1..380     +  enhancer       CMV enhancer: human cytomegalovirus immediate early enhancer
    381..584     +  promoter       CMV promoter: human cytomegalovirus (CMV) immediate early promoter
    626..644     +  promoter       T7 promoter: promoter for bacteriophage T7 RNA polymerase
    715..1254    +  CDS            AICDA (fragment): AICDA_HUMAN - Also known as AID. Experimental evidence at protein level: Swiss-Prot protein existence level 1. Single-stranded DNA-specific cytidine deaminase. Involved in somatic hypermutation (SHM), gene conversion, and class-switch recombination (CSR) in B-lymphocytes by deaminating C to U during transcription of Ig-variable (V) and Ig-switch (S) region DNA. Required for several crucial steps of B-cell terminal differentiation necessary for efficient antibody responses (PubMed:18722174, PubMed:21385873, PubMed:21518874, PubMed:27716525). May also play a role in the epigenetic regulation of
   1351..5447    +  CDS            Cas9 (fragment): Cas9 (Csn1) endonuclease from the Streptococcus pyogenes Type II CRISPR/Cas system generates RNA-guided double strand breaks in DNA
   5761..6009    +  CDS            UGI: UNGI_BPPB2 - Experimental evidence at protein level: Swiss-Prot protein existence level 1. This protein binds specifically and reversibly to the host uracil-DNA glycosylase, preventing removal of uracil residues from PBS2 DNA by the host uracil-excision repair system. From Bacillus phage PBS2 (Bacteriophage PBS2).
   6127..6351    +  polyA_signal   bGH poly(A) signal: bovine growth hormone polyadenylation signal
   6355..6376    +  promoter       SV40 promoter (fragment): SV40 enhancer and early promoter
   6381..6397    +  misc_feature   MCS (fragment): pBluescript multiple cloning site
   6444..6466    -  protein_bind   lac operator (fragment): The lac repressor binds to the lac operator to inhibit transcription in E. coli. This inhibition can be relieved by adding lactose or isopropyl-β-D-thiogalactopyranoside (IPTG). lac repressor encoded by lacI
   6470..6500    -  promoter       lac promoter: promoter for the E. coli lac operon
   6515..6536    -  protein_bind   CAP binding site: CAP binding activates transcription in the presence of cAMP. E. coli catabolite activator protein
   6549..6641    -  CDS            lacI (fragment): lac repressor; lacI; The lac repressor binds to the lac operator to inhibit transcription in E. coli. This inhibition can be relieved by adding lactose or isopropyl-β-D-thiogalactopyranoside (IPTG).
   6824..7412    -  rep_origin     ori: high-copy-number ColE1/pMB1/pBR322/pUC origin of replication
   7583..8443    -  CDS            AmpR: β-lactamase; bla; confers resistance to ampicillin, carbenicillin, and related antibiotics
   8444..8548    -  promoter       AmpR promoter: bla
   8619..8663    -  misc_feature   bom (fragment): basis of mobility region from pBR322
