[The description below was written by a language model from this plasmid's Addgene catalogue record and pLannotate feature annotations shown in this document.]
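Description:
AID-NG-CBE is an 8.8 kb mammalian expression plasmid on a pCMV backbone that encodes a cytosine base editor for C-to-T editing in mammalian cells. It is propagated in E. coli from a high-copy ColE1/pUC-type origin and selected with ampicillin through the β-lactamase gene and its native promoter. Short remnants of lac regulatory sequences, a multiple cloning site, an SV40 promoter fragment and a pBR322 bom fragment are also annotated in the backbone. They appear to be cloning leftovers rather than functional parts. No mammalian selection marker or reporter is annotated.

The roughly 5.3 kb insert, AID-nSpCas9-NG-2xUGI, is a single fusion reading frame driven by the CMV immediate-early enhancer and promoter and terminated by the bovine growth hormone polyadenylation signal. A T7 promoter sits just upstream of the coding region and can serve for sequencing or in vitro transcription. At the N-terminus is a fragment of human activation-induced cytidine deaminase (AICDA/AID), a single-stranded DNA cytidine deaminase. It is followed by Streptococcus pyogenes Cas9, which the insert name identifies as a nickase of the NG variant, a form engineered to accept relaxed NG PAMs. At the C-terminus is the uracil glycosylase inhibitor from phage PBS2. The name indicates two UGI copies, but the automated annotation marks only one, leaving an unannotated gap between Cas9 and that copy.

In use, a separately supplied guide RNA (none is encoded here) directs the nickase to its target, where AID deaminates exposed cytosines to uracil. UGI blocks uracil excision so that the edit resolves to a T. The associated study concerns base and prime editing to rescue retinal degeneration in Pde6a mice.
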