Addgene plasmid #227416: AID-NG-CBE
Purpose: C-to-T base editing in mammalian cells
Depositing lab: Yang Sun. Depositing organization: Stanford University. Publication: Efficient Rescue of Retinal Degeneration in Pde6a Mice by Engineered Base Editing and Prime Editing. Liu Z, Chen S, Davis AE, Lo CH, Wang Q, Li T, Ning K, Zhang Q, Zhao J, Wang S, Sun Y. Adv Sci (Weinh). 2024 Sep 19:e2405628. doi: 10.1002/advs.202405628. PubMed 39297417.
Backbone
  Vector backbone: pCMV
  Total vector size (bp): 8817
  Vector type: Mammalian Expression, CRISPR
Growth in bacteria
  Bacterial resistance: Ampicillin, 100 μg/mL
  Growth temperature: 37°C
  Growth strain: DH5alpha
  Copy number: High Copy
Gene/Insert
  Gene/Insert name: AID-nSpCas9-NG-2xUGI
  Species: H. sapiens (human)
  Insert size (bp): 5300
  Entrez Gene: AICDA (a.k.a. AID, ARP2, CDA2, HEL-S-284, HIGM2)
  Promoter: CMV
  Cloning method: Gibson Cloning
  Sequencing primers: 5′ T7; 3′ BGHR
Terms and licenses: Academic/Nonprofit Terms; Industry Terms: Not Available to Industry
How to cite: AID-NG-CBE was a gift from Yang Sun (Addgene plasmid # 227416 ; http://n2t.net/addgene:227416 ; RRID:Addgene_227416)
